>Addgene plasmid #180703 | pMYT050 | addgene full sequence | sequence record 369606 | Addgene NGS Result
GATATTGCCGTCCTCTTTAAAGTCAATGCCTTTCAGCTCAATGCGGTTTACCAGGGTATCGCCTTCAAAT
TTCACTTCCGCACGCGTTTTGTACGTGCCGTCATCCTTAAAGGAAATCGTGCGTTCCTGCACATAGCCTT
CCGGCATGGCGGACTTGAAGAAGTCATGCTGCTTCATATGGTCCGGATAACGAGCAAAGCACTGAACACC
ATAAGTCAGCGTCGTTACCAGAGTCGGCCAAGGAACCGGCAGTTTACCAGTAGTACAGATGAACTTCAGC
GTCAGTTTACCATTAGTTGCGTCACCTTCACCCTCGCCACGCACGGAAAACTTATGACCGTTGACATCAC
CATCCAGTTCCACCAGAATAGGGACGACACCAGTGAACAGTTCTTCGCCTTTACGCATCTAGTATTTCTC
CTCTTTCTCTAGTAGCTAAGATCCGAACCTGCCGTTTCTTGAGTTGCCGCGATGTTAAGAAAACATTCAT
AAATTAAATGTGAATTGCCGCACACATTATTAAATAAGATTTACAAAATGTTCAAAATGACGCATGAAAT
CACGTTTCACTTTCGGTCTCACGTTTCTATGAGACGTGGTTCTAGAACCAGAATTCACATGGTGACTCGT
CCTTCTGCGTCGTGTGCTCCGAGATAGTGGTTCCGTTACCGTAGACCGATACCTTCCCAACTTCGCTTTA
CAATAGCCTCGTGAATAATCAGGGTGACTCAGACACAGTAGGAGACTTACGCCAGAGCAGATAACTTTCG
TTTACCGCAGGGCGGCCGCACGGTTATCCACAGAATCAGGGGATAACGCAGGAAAGAACATGTGAGCAAA
AGGCCAGCAAAAGGCCAGGAACCGTAAAAAGGCCGCGTTGCTGGCGTTTTTCCATAGGCTCCGCCCCCCT
GACGAGCATCACAAAAATCGACGCTCAAGTCAGAGGTGGCGAAACCCGACAGGACTATAAAGATACCAGG
CGTTTCCCCCTGGAAGCTCCCTCGTGCGCTCTCCTGTTCCGACCCTGCCGCTTACCGGATACCTGTCCGC
CTTTCTCCCTTCGGGAAGCGTGGCGCTTTCTCATAGCTCACGCTGTAGGTATCTCAGTTCGGTGTAGGTC
GTTCGCTCCAAGCTGGGCTGTGTGCACGAACCCCCCGTTCAGCCCGACCGCTGCGCCTTATCCGGTAACT
ATCGTCTTGAGTCCAACCCGGTAAGACACGACTTATCGCCACTGGCAGCAGCCACTGGTAACAGGATTAG
CAGAGCGAGGTATGTAGGCGGTGCTACAGAGTTCTTGAAGTGGTGGCCTAACTACGGCTACACTAGAAGA
ACAGTATTTGGTATCTGCGCTCTGCTGAAGCCAGTTACCTTCGGAAAAAGAGTTGGTAGCTCTTGATCCG
GCAAACAAACCACCGCTGGTAGCGGTGGTTTTTTTGTTTGCAAGCAGCAGATTACGCGCAGAAAAAAAGG
ATCTCAAGAAGATCCTTTGATCTTTTCTACGGGGTCTGACGCTCAGTGGAACGAAAACTCACGTTAAGGG
ATTTTGGTCATGACAGGTGGCACTTTTCGGGGAAATGTGCGCGGAACCCCTATTTGTTTATTTTTCTAAA
TACATTCAAATATGTATCCGCTCATGAGACAATAACCCTGATAAATGCTTCAATAATATTGAAAAAGGAA
GAGTATGAGTATTCAACATTTCCGTGTCGCCCTTATTCCCTTTTTTGCGGCATTTTGCCTTCCTGTTTTT
GCTCACCCAGAAACGCTGGTGAAAGTAAAAGATGCTGAAGATCAGTTGGGTGCACGAGTGGGTTACATCG
AACTGGATCTCAACAGCGGTAAGATCCTTGAGAGTTTTCGCCCCGAAGAACGTTTTCCAATGATGAGCAC
TTTTAAAGTTCTGCTATGTGGCGCGGTATTATCCCGTATTGACGCCGGGCAAGAGCAACTCGGTCGCCGC
ATACACTATTCTCAGAATGACTTGGTTGAGTACTCACCAGTCACAGAAAAGCATCTTACGGATGGCATGA
CAGTAAGAGAATTATGCAGTGCTGCCATAACCATGAGTGATAACACTGCGGCCAACTTACTTCTGACAAC
GATCGGAGGACCGAAGGAGCTAACCGCTTTTTTGCACAACATGGGGGATCATGTAACTCGCCTTGATCGT
TGGGAACCGGAGCTGAATGAAGCCATACCAAACGACGAGCGTGACACCACGATGCCTGTAGCAATGGCAA
CAACGTTGCGCAAACTATTAACTGGCGAACTACTTACTCTAGCTTCCCGGCAACAATTAATAGACTGGAT
GGAGGCGGATAAAGTTGCAGGACCACTTCTGCGCTCGGCCCTTCCGGCTGGCTGGTTTATTGCTGATAAA
TCTGGAGCCGGTGAGCGTGGGTCCCGCGGTATCATTGCAGCACTGGGGCCAGATGGTAAGCCCTCCCGTA
TCGTAGTTATCTACACGACGGGGAGTCAGGCAACTATGGATGAACGAAATAGACAGATCGCTGAGATAGG
TGCCTCACTGATTAAGCATTGGTAACTGTCAGACCAAGTTTACTCATATATACTTTAGATTGATTTAAAA
CTTCATTTTTAATTTAAAAGGATCTAGGTGAAGATCCTTTTTGATAATCGCGGCCGCTGGACTGTTGTGA
TATGCCATATATGCAGTGGTGTTCGCCGGCGCTGGTTCCGGCTGTCTTGCTTAGTTGTGAGTCGCCAGGC
AGTCATCGGTATGATCTGTACATGATTCGTCAGTGTGAGCACCACTGACGAGCAGATTTCGCTGACATGA
ATATGCTGGTCCCTGCAGACACACTAGTTGTGCGTCTCATGCTCAGCTGAGACCTATAAACGCAGAAAGG
CCCACCCGAAGGTGAGCCAGTGTGACTCTAGTAGAGAGCGTTCACCGACAAACAACAGATAAAACGAAAG
GCCCAGTCTTTCGACTGAGCCTTTCGTTTTATTTGATGCCTGGTCATTTGTACAGTTCATCCATACCATG
CGTGATGCCCGCTGCGGTTACGAACTCCAGCAGAACCATATGATCGCGTTTCTCGTTCGGATCTTTAGAC
AGAACGCTTTGCGTGCTCAGATAGTGATTGTCTGGCAGCAGAACAGGACCATCACCGATTGGAGTGTTTT
GCTGGTAGTGATCAGCCAGCTGCACGCTGCCATCCTCCACGTTGTGGCGAATTTTAAAATTCGCTTTAAT
GCCATTTTTTTGTTTATCGGCGGTGATGTAAACATTGTGGCTGTTAAAATTGTATTCCAGCTTATGGCCC
AG
Features (pLannotate 1.2.2; 6 found; start..end, strand, type, name):
    889..1477    -  rep_origin     ori: high-copy-number ColE1/pMB1/pBR322/pUC origin of replication
   1580..1684    +  promoter       AmpR promoter: bla
   1685..2545    +  CDS            AmpR: β-lactamase; bla; confers resistance to ampicillin, carbenicillin, and related antibiotics
   2861..2888    -  terminator     T7Te terminator: phage T7 early transcription terminator
   2904..2975    -  terminator     rrnB T1 terminator: transcription terminator T1 from the E. coli rrnB gene
   2987..408     -  CDS            superfolder GFP (across the origin): GFP variant that folds robustly even when fused to poorly folded proteins (Pédelacq et al., 2006)
