[The description below was written by a language model from this plasmid's Addgene catalogue record and pLannotate feature annotations shown in this document.]
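Description:
pMYT050 is a small (about 3.3 kb) empty assembly-cassette vector for hierarchical Golden Gate (MoClo) cloning in the yeast toolkit (YTK) system and its multiplex extension (MYT) for engineering Saccharomyces cerevisiae. It is built on the pYTK095 backbone and is propagated in E. coli only. The annotated maintenance elements are a high-copy ColE1/pUC-type origin of replication and the bla gene (AmpR) with its own promoter, conferring ampicillin resistance. No yeast origin, yeast selection marker or integration homology is annotated, consistent with its role as an intermediate cloning vector rather than a yeast expression plasmid.

The record lists no gene insert. Instead, the plasmid carries a placeholder cassette flanked by the ConL6 and ConRE assembly connectors named in the catalogue entry. The feature table shows a superfolder GFP coding sequence followed by the rrnB T1 and T7Te transcription terminators, and the depositor notes that GFP is expressed in E. coli. The bacterial promoter driving it is not annotated. In toolkits of this type, such a GFP unit usually serves as a dropout marker: correct assembly of parts replaces it, so successful clones can be distinguished as non-fluorescent colonies. The record does not spell this out explicitly. The connectors themselves and the Type IIS restriction sites are also not annotated in the feature table.

The ConL6 and ConRE connectors define where the finished transcription unit sits when several cassettes are later joined into a multigene construct, with ConL6 marking a late position and ConRE the right-hand end of the array. The depositor also cautions that plasmid yield can decline with repeated passaging.
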