Addgene plasmid #180703: pMYT050
Purpose: (Empty Backbone) Assembly cassette with ConL6 and ConRE connectors to be used in the Dueber YTK and Ellis MYT systems
Depositing lab: Tom Ellis. Depositing organization: Imperial College London. Publication: A Multiplex MoClo Toolkit for Extensive and Flexible Engineering of Saccharomyces cerevisiae. Shaw WM, Khalil AS, Ellis T. ACS Synth Biol. 2023 Nov 6. doi: 10.1021/acssynbio.3c00423. PubMed 37930278.
Backbone
  Vector backbone: pYTK095
  Backbone manufacturer: John Dueber
  Vector type: Synthetic Biology
Growth in bacteria
  Bacterial resistance: Ampicillin, 100 μg/mL
  Growth temperature: 37°C
  Growth strain: DH5alpha
  Copy number: High Copy
Gene/Insert
  Gene/Insert name: None
Terms and licenses: Academic/Nonprofit Terms; Industry Terms: Not Available to Industry
Depositor comments: GFP expression in E. coli. Plasmid yields may drop after multiple passages or delayed miniprepping after the culture has saturated. We suggest streaking onto solid media to pick fresh colonies every time.
How to cite: pMYT050 was a gift from Tom Ellis (Addgene plasmid # 180703 ; http://n2t.net/addgene:180703 ; RRID:Addgene_180703)
